>Addgene plasmid #194525 | pRSII42N | addgene full sequence | sequence record 381545 | Addgene NGS Result
GGTGCACGAGTGGGTTACATCGAACTGGATCTCAACAGCGGTAAGATCCTTGAGAGTTTTCGCCCCGAAG
AACGTTTTCCAATGATGAGCACTTTTAAAGTTCTGCTATGTGGCGCGGTATTATCCCGTATTGACGCCGG
GCAAGAGCAACTCGGTCGCCGCATACACTATTCTCAGAATGACTTGGTTGAGTACTCACCAGTCACAGAA
AAGCATCTTACGGATGGCATGACAGTAAGAGAATTATGCAGTGCTGCCATAACCATGAGTGATAACACTG
CGGCCAACTTACTTCTGACAACGATCGGAGGACCGAAGGAGCTAACCGCTTTTTTGCACAACATGGGGGA
TCATGTAACTCGCCTTGATCGTTGGGAACCGGAGCTGAATGAAGCCATACCAAACGACGAGCGTGACACC
ACGATGCCTGTAGCAATGGCAACAACGTTGCGCAAACTATTAACTGGCGAACTACTTACTCTAGCTTCCC
GGCAACAATTAATAGACTGGATGGAGGCGGATAAAGTTGCAGGACCACTTCTGCGCTCGGCCCTTCCGGC
TGGCTGGTTTATTGCTGATAAATCTGGAGCCGGTGAGCGTGGGTCTCGCGGTATCATTGCAGCACTGGGG
CCAGATGGTAAGCCCTCCCGTATCGTAGTTATCTACACGACGGGGAGTCAGGCAACTATGGATGAACGAA
ATAGACAGATCGCTGAGATAGGTGCCTCACTGATTAAGCATTGGTAACTGTCAGACCAAGTTTACTCATA
TATACTTTAGATTGATTTAAAACTTCATTTTTAATTTAAAAGGATCTAGGTGAAGATCCTTTTTGATAAT
CTCATGACCAAAATCCCTTAACGTGAGTTTTCGTTCCACTGAGCGTCAGACCCCGTAGAAAAGATCAAAG
GATCTTCTTGAGATCCTTTTTTTCTGCGCGTAATCTGCTGCTTGCAAACAAAAAAACCACCGCTACCAGC
GGTGGTTTGTTTGCCGGATCAAGAGCTACCAACTCTTTTTCCGAAGGTAACTGGCTTCAGCAGAGCGCAG
ATACCAAATACTGTTCTTCTAGTGTAGCCGTAGTTAGGCCACCACTTCAAGAACTCTGTAGCACCGCCTA
CATACCTCGCTCTGCTAATCCTGTTACCAGTGGCCGCTGCCAGTGGCGATAAGTCGTATCTTACCGGGTT
GGACTCAAGACGATAGTTACCGGATAAGGCGCAGCGGTCGGGCTGAACGGGGGGTTCGTGCACACAGCCC
AGCTTGGAGCGAACGACCTACACCGAACTGAGATACCTACAGCGTGAGCTATGAGAAAGCGCCACGCTTC
CCGAAGGGAGAAAGGCGGACAGATATCCGGTAAGCGGCAGGGTCGGAACAGGAGAGCGCACGAGGGAGCT
TCCAGTGGGAAACGCCTGGTATCTTTATAGTCCTGTCGGGTTTCGCCACCTCTGACTTGAGCGTCGATTT
TTGTGATGCTCGTCAGGGGGGCGGAGCCTATGGAAAAACGCCAGCAACGCGGCCTTTTTACGGTTCCTGG
CCTTTTGCTGGCCTTTTGCTCACATGTTCTTTCCTGCGTTATCCCCTGATTCTGTGGATAACCGTATTAC
CGCCTTTGAGTGAGCTGATACCGCTCGCCGCAGCCGAACGACCGAGCGCAGCGAGTCAGTGAGCGAGGAA
GCGGAAGAGCGCCCAATACGCAAACCGCCTCTCCCCGCGCGTTGGCCGATTCATTAATGCAGCTGGCACG
ACAGGTTTCCCGACTGGAAAGCGGGCAGTGAGCGCAACGCAATTAATGTGAGTTAGCTCACTCATTAGGC
ACCCCAGGCTTTACACTTTATGCTTCCGGCTCGTATGTTGTGTGGAATTGTGAGCGGATAACAATTTCAC
ACAGGAAACAGCTATGACCATGATTACGCCAAGCGCGCAATTAACCCTCACTAAAGGGAACAAAAGCTGG
AGCTCCACCGCGGTGGCGGCCGCTCTAGAACTAGTGGATCCCCCGGGCTGCAGGAATTCGATATCAAGCT
TATCGATACCGTCGACCTCGAGGGGGGGCCCGGTACCCAATTCGCCCTATAGTGAGTCGTATTACGCGCG
CTCACTGGCCGTCGTTTTACAACGTCGTGACTGGGAAAACCCTGGCGTTACCCAACTTAATCGCCTTGCA
GCACATCCCCCTTTCGCCAGCTGGCGTAATAGCGAAGAGGCCCGCACCGATCGCCCTTCCCAACAGTTGC
GCAGCCTGAATGGCGAATGG
[124 nt withheld, positions 2261-2384]
C
[91 nt withheld, positions 2386-2476]
A
[49 nt withheld, positions 2478-2526]
CCTTTGACGTTGGAGTCCACGTTCTTT
[37 nt withheld, positions 2554-2590]
ACCCTATCTCGGTCTATTCTTTTGATTTATAAGGGATTTTGCCGATTTCGGCCTATTGGTTAAAAAATGA
GCTGATTTAACAAAAATTTAACGCGAATTTTAACAAAATATTAACGCTTACAGTTTCCTGATGCGGTATT
TTCTCCTTACGCATCTGTGCGGTATTTCACACCGCATAGACACTGGATGGCGGCGTTAGTATCGAATCGA
CAGCAGTATAGCGACCAGCATTCACATACGATTGACGCATGATATTACTTTCTGCGCACTTAACTTCGCA
TCTGGGCAGATGATGTCGAGGCGAAAAAAAATATAAATCACGCTAACATTTGATTAAAATAGAACAACTA
CAATATAAAAAAACTATACAAATGACAAGTTCTTGAAAACAAGAATCTTTTTATTGTCAGTACTGATTAT
CAAGGGCAAGGCATTGACATATATAATGCCTGTTCTCCATCTGAAGCAGTTCCGTCATACAAGGCTGTAT
CAAGGCCACATAAAGTAAAACCCATTCTTCTGTATGCGTGGATTGCCGGTGCATTTACGTTGGTGACTTC
CAACCACAAATGACCTGCACCTCTTTCACGTGCAAATTCTGTTGCAAGTCCCATCAGAGCCCTACCCACA
CCGTGACCCCTATGTTCAGGAGCAACTTCAATGTCTTCGACTGTAGGTCTTCTGTTCCACCCCGAATATG
AGACTACTACGAAACCAGCTAAATCTCCGTCGTCGCCGTAGGCCACAAATGTTCTACTATCCGGGTCTCC
GTCTTCACCATCGTCACTTTCATCATCGCTTTCATCATCAGGAAACACTTTGGTTAGAGGTGGATCGACT
GGAACTTCTCTTAATGTAAAGCCGTCTCCTGTAGCTGTAACACGGAAAACGGTATCCGTCGTGAAAGAAC
CATCAAGAGCTTCAATAGCTTCTGCATCACCTGGGACAGATGTACGATACCTGTAGGCGGTGTCGTCTAA
TGTAGTACCCATGGTTGTTTATGTTCGGATGTGATGTGAGAACTGTATCCTAGCAAGATTTTAAAAGGAA
GTATATGAAAGAAGAACCTCAGTGGCAAATCCTAACCTTTTATATTTCTCTACAGGGGCGCGGCGTGGGG
ACAATTCAACGCGTCTGTGAGGGGAGCGTTTCCCTGCTCGCAGGTCTGCAGCGAGGAGCCGTAATTTTTG
CTTCGCGCCGTGCGGCCATCAAAATGTATGGATGCAAACGATTATACATGGGGATGTATGGGCTAAATGT
ACGGGCGACAGTCACATCATGCCCCTGAGCTGCGCACGTCAAGACTGTCAAGGAGGGTATTCTGGGCCTC
CATGTCGCTGGCCGGGTGACCCGGCGGGGACGAGGCAAGCTAAGGTGGTATGGTGCACTCTCAGTACAAT
CTGCTCTGATGCCGCATAGTTAAGCCAGCCCCGACACCCGCCAACACCCGCTGACGCGCCCTGACGGGCT
TGTCTGCTCCCGGCATCCGCTTACAGACAAGCTGTGACCGTCTCCGGGAGCTGCATGTGTCAGAGGTTTT
CACCGTCATCACCGAAACGCGCGAGACGAAAGGGCCTCGTGATACGCCTATTTTTATAGGTTAATGTCAT
GATAATAATGGTTTCTTAGTATGATCCAATATCAAAGGAAATGATAGCATTGAAGGATGAGACTAATCCA
ATTGAGGAGTGGCAGCATATAGAACAGCTAAAGGGTAGTGCTGAAGGAAGCATACGATACCCCGCATGGA
ATGGGATAATATCACAGGAGGTACTAGACTACCTTTCATCCTACATAAATAGACGCATATAAGTACGCAT
TTAAGCATAAACACGCACTATGCCGTTCTTCTCATGTATATATATATACAGGCAACACGCAGATATAGGT
GCGACGTGAACAGTGAGCTGTATGTGCGCAGCTCGCGTTGCATTTTCGGAAGCGCTCGTTTTCGGAAACG
CTTTGAAGTTCCTATTCCGAAGTTCCTATTCTCTAGCTAGAAAGTATAGGAACTTCAGAGCGCTTTTGAA
AACCAAAAGCGCTCTGAAGACGCACTTTCAAAAAACCAAAAACGCACCGGACTGTAACGAGCTACTAAAA
TATTGCGAATACCGCTTCCACAAACATTGCTCAAAAGTATCTCTTTGCTATATATCTCTGTGCTATATCC
CTATATAACCTACCCATCCACCTTTCGCTCCTTGAACTTGCATCTAAACTCGACCTCTACATTTTTTATG
TTTATCTCTAGTATTACTCTTTAGACAAAAAAATTGTAGTAAGAACTATTCATAGAGTGAATCGAAAACA
ATACGAAAATGTAAACATTTCCTATACGTAGTATATAGAGACAAAATAGAAGAAACCGTTCATAATTTTC
TGACCAATGAAGAATCATCAACGCTATCACTTTCTGTTCACAAAGTATGCGCAATCCACATCGGTATAGA
ATATAATCGGGGATGCCTTTATCTTGAAAAAATGCACCCGCAGCTTCGCTAGTAATCAGTAAACGCGGGA
AGTGGAGTCAGGCTTTTTTTATGGAAGAGAAAATAGACACCAAAGTAGCCTTCTTCTAACCTTAACGGAC
CTACAGTGCAAAAAGTTATCAAGAGACTGCATTATAGAGCGCACAAAGGAGAAAAAAAGTAATCTAAGAT
GCTTTGTTAGAAAAATAGCGCTCTCGGGATGCATTTTTGTAGAACAAAAAAGAAGTATAGATTCTTTGTT
GGTAAAATAGCGCTCTCGCGTTGCATTTCTGTTCTGTAAAAATGCAGCTCAGATTCTTTGTTTGAAAAAT
TAGCGCTCTCGCGTTGCATTTTTGTTTTACAAAAATGAAGCACAGATTCTTCGTTGGTAAAATAGCGCTT
TCGCGTTGCATTTCTGTTCTGTAAAAATGCAGCTCAGATTCTTTGTTTGAAAAATTAGCGCTCTCGCGTT
GCATTTTTGTTCTACAAAATGAAGCACAGATGCTTCGTTCAGGTGGCACTTTTCGGGGAAATGTGCGCGG
AACCCCTACTTGTTTATTTTTCTAAATACATTCAAATATGTATCCGCTCATGAGACAATAACCCTGATAA
ATGCTTCAATAATATTGAAAAAGGAAGAGTATGAGTATTCAACATTTCCGTGTCGCCCTTATTCCCTTTT
TTGCGGCATTTTGCCTTCCTGTTTTTGCTCACCCAGAAACGCTGGTGAAAGTAAAAGATGCTGAAGATCA
GTTG
Features (pLannotate 1.2.2; 19 found; start..end, strand, type, name):
    918..1506    +  rep_origin     ori: high-copy-number ColE1/pMB1/pBR322/pUC origin of replication
   1689..1781    +  CDS            lacI (fragment): lac repressor; lacI; The lac repressor binds to the lac operator to inhibit transcription in E. coli. This inhibition can be relieved by adding lactose or isopropyl-β-D-thiogalactopyranoside (IPTG).
   1794..1815    +  protein_bind   CAP binding site: CAP binding activates transcription in the presence of cAMP. E. coli catabolite activator protein
   1830..1860    +  promoter       lac promoter: promoter for the E. coli lac operon
   1868..1884    +  protein_bind   lac operator: The lac repressor binds to the lac operator to inhibit transcription in E. coli. This inhibition can be relieved by adding lactose or isopropyl-β-D-thiogalactopyranoside (IPTG). lac repressor encoded by lacI
   1929..1947    +  promoter       T3 promoter: promoter for bacteriophage T3 RNA polymerase
   1960..2067    +  misc_feature   MCS: pBluescript multiple cloning site
   2076..2094    -  promoter       T7 promoter: promoter for bacteriophage T7 RNA polymerase
   2102..2257    +  CDS            lacZα (fragment): LacZα fragment of β-galactosidase; lacZ fragment
   2261..2689    +  rep_origin     f1 ori (sequence partly withheld): f1 bacteriophage origin of replication; arrow indicates direction of (+) strand synthesis
   2717..2768    -  misc_feature   bom (fragment): basis of mobility region from pBR322
   2804..3001    -  terminator     TEF terminator: Ashbya gossypii TEF terminator
   3013..3588    -  CDS            sta: STA_STRLA - Experimental evidence at protein level: Swiss-Prot protein existence level 1. Involved in resistance to streptothricin, a broad-spectrum antibiotic produced by streptomycetes. Detoxifies streptothricin via acetylation of the beta amino group of the first beta-lysyl moiety of streptothricin. From Streptomyces lavendulae.
   3583..3926    -  promoter       TEF promoter: Ashbya gossypii TEF promoter
   3969..4018    -  misc_feature   bom (fragment): basis of mobility region from pBR322
   4120..4155    -  CDS            rop (fragment): Rop protein, which maintains plasmids at low copy number; rop
   4223..5569    +  rep_origin     2μ ori: yeast 2μ plasmid origin of replication
   5629..5700    +  promoter       AmpR promoter: bla
   5701..747     +  CDS            AmpR (across the origin): β-lactamase; bla; confers resistance to ampicillin, carbenicillin, and related antibiotics
