[The description below was written by a language model from this plasmid's Addgene catalogue record and pLannotate feature annotations shown in this document.]
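Description:
pRSII42N is an empty yeast–E. coli shuttle vector derived from pRSII426, in which selection in yeast relies on the dominant drug marker nourseothricin rather than on an auxotrophic gene. It is about 5.8 kb. In bacteria it is maintained at high copy through a ColE1/pUC-type origin and selected with ampicillin via the β-lactamase gene and its native promoter. In yeast, the 2μ origin supports episomal, multicopy maintenance, matching the catalogue description of a high-copy backbone. An f1 phage origin is also present, which in principle allows single-stranded DNA production.

The yeast marker is a NatMX-style cassette: a streptothricin acetyltransferase coding sequence, which detoxifies nourseothricin/streptothricin by acetylation, placed between the Ashbya gossypii TEF promoter and TEF terminator. No insert is carried. Cloning is done in a pBluescript-type multiple cloning site flanked by opposing T3 and T7 phage promoters. The site lies within a lac promoter/operator and lacZα region, an arrangement that classically supports blue/white screening, though lacZα is annotated only as a fragment. The short lacI, rop and bom fragments in the feature table appear to be backbone remnants rather than functional elements. Although the vector is catalogued as a yeast expression type, no yeast promoter or terminator flanks the cloning site, so any expression signals must come with the inserted fragment.

Because selection does not depend on a host auxotrophy, the vector suits prototrophic, wild, industrial or non-conventional yeast strains that lack the usual marker mutations, in line with the associated publication's focus on auxotrophy-independent shuttle vectors for diverse yeasts.
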