Addgene plasmid #194525: pRSII42N
Purpose: (Empty Backbone) High copy vector backbone with nourseothricin selectivity, contains MCS
Depositing lab: Patrick Gibney. Depositing organization: Cornell University. Publication: Auxotrophy-Independent Plasmid Shuttle Vectors for Applications in Diverse Yeasts. Smith JR, Sislak CD, Fernandez Mendoza P, Carmichael L, Lewis AG, Chen A, Jiang GZ, Gibney PA. Appl Microbiol. 2024; 4(1):453-469. doi: 10.3390/applmicrobiol4010031.
Backbone
  Vector backbone: pRSII426
  Vector type: Yeast Expression
  Selectable markers: Nourseothricin
Growth in bacteria
  Bacterial resistance: Ampicillin, 100 μg/mL
  Growth temperature: 37°C
  Growth strain: DH5alpha
  Copy number: High Copy
Gene/Insert
  Gene/Insert name: None
Terms and licenses: Academic/Nonprofit Terms; Industry Terms: Not Available to Industry
How to cite: pRSII42N was a gift from Patrick Gibney (Addgene plasmid # 194525 ; http://n2t.net/addgene:194525 ; RRID:Addgene_194525)
